Addgene plasmid #132391: pOlyA(WT)
Purpose: Ostreolysin A for sensing sphingomyelin/cholesterol complexes
Depositing lab: Arun Radhakrishnan. Depositing organization: University of Texas Southwestern Medical Center. Publication: Molecular Discrimination between Two Conformations of Sphingomyelin in Plasma Membranes. Endapally S, Frias D, Grzemska M, Gay A, Tomchick DR, Radhakrishnan A. Cell. 2019 Feb 21;176(5):1040-1053.e17. doi: 10.1016/j.cell.2018.12.042. Epub 2019 Jan 31. PubMed 30712872.
Backbone
  Vector backbone: pET21c+
  Modifications to backbone: None
  Vector type: Bacterial Expression
Growth in bacteria
  Bacterial resistance: Ampicillin, 100 μg/mL
  Growth temperature: 37°C
  Growth strain: NEB Stable
  Growth instructions: BL21 (DE3) pLysS E. coli-competent cells used for protein production. Growth at 37°C until O.D. of 0.4 - 0.8. Then, expression induced with 1 mM IPTG at 18°C for 16 h
  Copy number: High Copy
Gene/Insert
  Gene/Insert name: Ostreolysin A wild-type (alt name: OlyA(WT))
  Species: Pleurotus ostreatus
  Insert size (bp): 480
  Mutation: Mutations: C62S, C94S, S151C
  Tag / fusion protein: His6 tag (C terminal on insert)
Resource information
  A portion of this plasmid was derived from a plasmid made by: Kristina Sepcic, University of Ljubljana, Ljubljana, Slovenia
Terms and licenses: Academic/Nonprofit Terms; Industry Terms: Not Available to Industry
Depositor comments: Additional Reference: Skocaj M, Resnik N, Grundner M, Ota K, Rojko N, et al. (2014) Tracking Cholesterol/Sphingomyelin-Rich Membrane Domains with the Ostreolysin A-mCherry Protein. PLoS ONE 9(3): e92783. doi:10.1371/journal.pone.0092783
How to cite: pOlyA(WT) was a gift from Arun Radhakrishnan (Addgene plasmid # 132391 ; http://n2t.net/addgene:132391 ; RRID:Addgene_132391)
