[The description below was written by a language model from this plasmid's Addgene catalogue record and pLannotate feature annotations shown in this document.]
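Description:
pOlyA(WT) is a bacterial expression plasmid built on the unmodified pET21c+ backbone for producing recombinant Ostreolysin A (OlyA) from the oyster mushroom Pleurotus ostreatus in E. coli. The sequenced plasmid is 5,816 nt. It replicates from a pBR322/ColE1-type origin, accompanied by the bom mobility region and the rop gene, and is selected with ampicillin through the β-lactamase (AmpR) cassette. The catalogue lists it as high copy, although rop normally moderates copy number. An f1 origin is also present, allowing single-stranded DNA production. Short tetracycline-resistance fragments in the annotation are non-functional pBR322 remnants typical of pET vectors.

The roughly 480 bp insert sits downstream of a T7 promoter fused to a lac operator and the T7 gene 10 ribosome binding site, and is followed by the T7 terminator. A plasmid-borne lacI gene supplies lac repressor, so transcription stays off until IPTG is added in a host that provides T7 RNA polymerase; the record names BL21(DE3) pLysS as the production strain. The OlyA coding sequence carries a C-terminal His6 tag for metal-affinity purification. The feature table labels this tag as a fragment of a 9xHis tag. The short SET1 fragment annotated after the tag is probably an automated match to vector sequence rather than a designed fusion.

Although named "wild-type", the protein carries C62S, C94S and S151C substitutions, which remove two cysteines and add one near the C terminus. The record does not state the reason for these changes. The purified protein is intended as a sensor for sphingomyelin/cholesterol complexes in membranes.
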