Features (pLannotate 1.2.2; 19 found; start..end, strand, type, name):
    602..679     -  promoter       lacI promoter: lacI
    687..966     -  CDS            TcR (fragment): tetracycline efflux protein; tet; confers resistance to tetracycline
    988..1006    +  promoter       T7 promoter: promoter for bacteriophage T7 RNA polymerase
   1007..1031    +  protein_bind   lac operator: The lac repressor binds to the lac operator to inhibit transcription in E. coli. This inhibition can be relieved by adding lactose or isopropyl-β-D-thiogalactopyranoside (IPTG). lac repressor encoded by lacI
   1046..1068    +  RBS            RBS: efficient ribosome binding site from bacteriophage T7 gene 10 (Olins and Rangwala, 1989)
   1076..1489    +  CDS            OlyA6: OLYA6_PLEOS - Experimental evidence at protein level: Swiss-Prot protein existence level 1. Has hemolytic activity against bovine erythrocytes at nanomolar concentrations in vitro. Promotes active pleurotolysin B (PlyB)-dependent permeabilization of membranes rich in cholesterol and sphingomyelin. May play an important role in the initial phase of fungal fruiting. From Pleurotus ostreatus (Oyster mushroom) (White-rot fungus).
   1535..1552    +  CDS            9xHis (fragment): 9xHis affinity tag
   1562..1611    +  CDS            SET1 (fragment): solubility-enhancement tag derived from T7 phage gene 10B
   1619..1666    +  terminator     T7 terminator: transcription terminator for bacteriophage T7 RNA polymerase
   1703..2131    +  rep_origin     f1 ori (sequence partly withheld): f1 bacteriophage origin of replication; arrow indicates direction of (+) strand synthesis
   2184..2288    +  promoter       AmpR promoter: bla
   2289..3149    +  CDS            AmpR: β-lactamase; bla; confers resistance to ampicillin, carbenicillin, and related antibiotics
   3320..3908    +  rep_origin     ori: high-copy-number ColE1/pMB1/pBR322/pUC origin of replication
   4094..4233    -  misc_feature   bom: basis of mobility region from pBR322
   4335..4526    -  CDS            rop: Rop protein, which maintains plasmids at low copy number; rop
   4543..4923    +  CDS            YPB1_ECOLX: Protein predicted: Swiss-Prot protein existence level 4. From Escherichia coli.
   4995..5286    -  CDS            TcR (fragment): tetracycline efflux protein; tet; confers resistance to tetracycline
   5301..5322    -  protein_bind   CAP binding site: CAP binding activates transcription in the presence of cAMP. E. coli catabolite activator protein
   5335..601     -  CDS            lacI (across the origin): lac repressor; lacI; The lac repressor binds to the lac operator to inhibit transcription in E. coli. This inhibition can be relieved by adding lactose or isopropyl-β-D-thiogalactopyranoside (IPTG).
>Addgene plasmid #132391 | pOlyA(WT) | addgene full sequence | sequence record 311089 | Addgene NGS Result
AGCCAGCCAGACGCAGACGCGCCGAGACAGAACTTAATGGGCCCGCTAACAGCGCGATTTGCTGGTGACC
CAATGCGACCAGATGCTCCACGCCCAGTCGCGTACCGTCTTCATGGGAGAAAATAATACTGTTGATGGGT
GTCTGGTCAGAGACATCAAGAAATAACGCCGGAACATTAGTGCAGGCAGCTTCCACAGCAATGGCATCCT
GGTCATCCAGCGGATAGTTAATGATCAGCCCACTGACGCGTTGCGCGAGAAGATTGTGCACCGCCGCTTT
ACAGGCTTCGACGCCGCTTCGTTCTACCATCGACACCACCACGCTGGCACCCAGTTGATCGGCGCGAGAT
TTAATCGCCGCGACAATTTGCGACGGCGCGTGCAGGGCCAGACTGGAGGTGGCAACGCCAATCAGCAACG
ACTGTTTGCCCGCCAGTTGTTGTGCCACGCGGTTGGGAATGTAATTCAGCTCCGCCATCGCCGCTTCCAC
TTTTTCCCGCGTTTTCGCAGAAACGTGGCTGGCCTGGTTCACCACGCGGGAAACGGTCTGATAAGAGACA
CCGGCATACTCTGCGACATCGTATAACGTTACTGGTTTCACATTCACCACCCTGAATTGACTCTCTTCCG
GGCGCTATCATGCCATACCGCGAAAGGTTTTGCGCCATTCGATGGTGTCCGGGATCTCGACGCTCTCCCT
TATGCGACTCCTGCATTAGGAAGCAGCCCAGTAGTAGGTTGAGGCCGTTGAGCACCGCCGCCGCAAGGAA
TGGTGCATGCAAGGAGATGGCGCCCAACAGTCCCCCGGCCACGGGGCCTGCCACCATACCCACGCCGAAA
CAAGCGCTCATGAGCCCGAAGTGGCGAGCCCGATCTTCCCCATCGGTGATGTCGGCGATATAGGCGCCAG
CAACCGCACCTGTGGCGCCGGTGATGCCGGCCACGATGCGTCCGGCGTAGAGGATCGAGATCTCGATCCC
GCGAAATTAATACGACTCACTATAGGGGAATTGTGAGCGGATAACAATTCCCCTCTAGAAATAATTTTGT
TTAACTTTAAGAAGGAGATATACATATGGCGTACGCCCAATGGGTCATCATTATCATCCACAACGTCGGA
TCTCAAGACGTGAAGATCAAGAACCTCAAGGCTTCCTGGGGGAAGCTTCACGCTGACGGTGACAAAGACG
CTGAAGTCTCAGCAAGCAACTACGAAGGAAAGATCGTCAAGCCTGACGAGAAGCTCCAGATCAACGCCTC
TGGCAGATCAGATGCCGCCGAAGGCACGACCGGAACCTTCGATCTTGTCGACCCTGCCGATGGCGACAAG
CAGGTCCGCCACTTCTACTGGGACTCTCCCTGGGGCAGCAAAACCAACACTTGGACCGTTAGCGGCTCCA
ACACCAAGTGGATGATCGAGTACTCTGGGCAGAACTTGGACAGCGGTGCCCTCGGCACCATCACCGTCGA
CACCTTGAAGAAGGGGAACCTGGTTCCGCGCGGCAGCGAAGGCAAAAGCGGCTGCGGCCTCGAGCACCAC
CACCACCACCACTGAGATCCGGCTGCTAACAAAGCCCGAAAGGAAGCTGAGTTGGCTGCTGCCACCGCTG
AGCAATAACTAGCATAACCCCTTGGGGCCTCTAAACGGGTCTTGAGGGGTTTTTTGCTGAAAGGAGGAAC
TATATCCGGATTGGCGAATGGG
[124 nt withheld, positions 1703-1826]
C
[91 nt withheld, positions 1828-1918]
A
[49 nt withheld, positions 1920-1968]
CCTTTGACGTTGGAGTCCACGTTCTTT
[37 nt withheld, positions 1996-2032]
ACCCTATCTCGGTCTATTCTTTTGATTTATAAGGGATTTTGCCGATTTCGGCCTATTGGTTAAAAAATGA
GCTGATTTAACAAAAATTTAACGCGAATTTTAACAAAATATTAACGCTTACAATTTAGGTGGCACTTTTC
GGGGAAATGTGCGCGGAACCCCTATTTGTTTATTTTTCTAAATACATTCAAATATGTATCCGCTCATGAG
ACAATAACCCTGATAAATGCTTCAATAATATTGAAAAAGGAAGAGTATGAGTATTCAACATTTCCGTGTC
GCCCTTATTCCCTTTTTTGCGGCATTTTGCCTTCCTGTTTTTGCTCACCCAGAAACGCTGGTGAAAGTAA
AAGATGCTGAAGATCAGTTGGGTGCACGAGTGGGTTACATCGAACTGGATCTCAACAGCGGTAAGATCCT
TGAGAGTTTTCGCCCCGAAGAACGTTTTCCAATGATGAGCACTTTTAAAGTTCTGCTATGTGGCGCGGTA
TTATCCCGTATTGACGCCGGGCAAGAGCAACTCGGTCGCCGCATACACTATTCTCAGAATGACTTGGTTG
AGTACTCACCAGTCACAGAAAAGCATCTTACGGATGGCATGACAGTAAGAGAATTATGCAGTGCTGCCAT
AACCATGAGTGATAACACTGCGGCCAACTTACTTCTGACAACGATCGGAGGACCGAAGGAGCTAACCGCT
TTTTTGCACAACATGGGGGATCATGTAACTCGCCTTGATCGTTGGGAACCGGAGCTGAATGAAGCCATAC
CAAACGACGAGCGTGACACCACGATGCCTGCAGCAATGGCAACAACGTTGCGCAAACTATTAACTGGCGA
ACTACTTACTCTAGCTTCCCGGCAACAATTAATAGACTGGATGGAGGCGGATAAAGTTGCAGGACCACTT
CTGCGCTCGGCCCTTCCGGCTGGCTGGTTTATTGCTGATAAATCTGGAGCCGGTGAGCGTGGGTCTCGCG
GTATCATTGCAGCACTGGGGCCAGATGGTAAGCCCTCCCGTATCGTAGTTATCTACACGACGGGGAGTCA
GGCAACTATGGATGAACGAAATAGACAGATCGCTGAGATAGGTGCCTCACTGATTAAGCATTGGTAACTG
TCAGACCAAGTTTACTCATATATACTTTAGATTGATTTAAAACTTCATTTTTAATTTAAAAGGATCTAGG
TGAAGATCCTTTTTGATAATCTCATGACCAAAATCCCTTAACGTGAGTTTTCGTTCCACTGAGCGTCAGA
CCCCGTAGAAAAGATCAAAGGATCTTCTTGAGATCCTTTTTTTCTGCGCGTAATCTGCTGCTTGCAAACA
AAAAAACCACCGCTACCAGCGGTGGTTTGTTTGCCGGATCAAGAGCTACCAACTCTTTTTCCGAAGGTAA
CTGGCTTCAGCAGAGCGCAGATACCAAATACTGTCCTTCTAGTGTAGCCGTAGTTAGGCCACCACTTCAA
GAACTCTGTAGCACCGCCTACATACCTCGCTCTGCTAATCCTGTTACCAGTGGCTGCTGCCAGTGGCGAT
AAGTCGTGTCTTACCGGGTTGGACTCAAGACGATAGTTACCGGATAAGGCGCAGCGGTCGGGCTGAACGG
GGGGTTCGTGCACACAGCCCAGCTTGGAGCGAACGACCTACACCGAACTGAGATACCTACAGCGTGAGCT
ATGAGAAAGCGCCACGCTTCCCGAAGGGAGAAAGGCGGACAGGTATCCGGTAAGCGGCAGGGTCGGAACA
GGAGAGCGCACGAGGGAGCTTCCAGGGGGAAACGCCTGGTATCTTTATAGTCCTGTCGGGTTTCGCCACC
TCTGACTTGAGCGTCGATTTTTGTGATGCTCGTCAGGGGGGCGGAGCCTATGGAAAAACGCCAGCAACGC
GGCCTTTTTACGGTTCCTGGCCTTTTGCTGGCCTTTTGCTCACATGTTCTTTCCTGCGTTATCCCCTGAT
TCTGTGGATAACCGTATTACCGCCTTTGAGTGAGCTGATACCGCTCGCCGCAGCCGAACGACCGAGCGCA
GCGAGTCAGTGAGCGAGGAAGCGGAAGAGCGCCTGATGCGGTATTTTCTCCTTACGCATCTGTGCGGTAT
TTCACACCGCAATGGTGCACTCTCAGTACAATCTGCTCTGATGCCGCATAGTTAAGCCAGTATACACTCC
GCTATCGCTACGTGACTGGGTCATGGCTGCGCCCCGACACCCGCCAACACCCGCTGACGCGCCCTGACGG
GCTTGTCTGCTCCCGGCATCCGCTTACAGACAAGCTGTGACCGTCTCCGGGAGCTGCATGTGTCAGAGGT
TTTCACCGTCATCACCGAAACGCGCGAGGCAGCTGCGGTAAAGCTCATCAGCGTGGTCGTGAAGCGATTC
ACAGATGTCTGCCTGTTCATCCGCGTCCAGCTCGTTGAGTTTCTCCAGAAGCGTTAATGTCTGGCTTCTG
ATAAAGCGGGCCATGTTAAGGGCGGTTTTTTCCTGTTTGGTCACTGATGCCTCCGTGTAAGGGGGATTTC
TGTTCATGGGGGTAATGATACCGATGAAACGAGAGAGGATGCTCACGATACGGGTTACTGATGATGAACA
TGCCCGGTTACTGGAACGTTGTGAGGGTAAACAACTGGCGGTATGGATGCGGCGGGACCAGAGAAAAATC
ACTCAGGGTCAATGCCAGCGCTTCGTTAATACAGATGTAGGTGTTCCACAGGGTAGCCAGCAGCATCCTG
CGATGCAGATCCGGAACATAATGGTGCAGGGCGCTGACTTCCGCGTTTCCAGACTTTACGAAACACGGAA
ACCGAAGACCATTCATGTTGTTGCTCAGGTCGCAGACGTTTTGCAGCAGCAGTCGCTTCACGTTCGCTCG
CGTATCGGTGATTCATTCTGCTAACCAGTAAGGCAACCCCGCCAGCCTAGCCGGGTCCTCAACGACAGGA
GCACGATCATGCGCACCCGTGGGGCCGCCATGCCGGCGATAATGGCCTGCTTCTCGCCGAAACGTTTGGT
GGCGGGACCAGTGACGAAGGCTTGAGCGAGGGCGTGCAAGATTCCGAATACCGCAAGCGACAGGCCGATC
ATCGTCGCGCTCCAGCGAAAGCGGTCCTCGCCGAAAATGACCCAGAGCGCTGCCGGCACCTGTCCTACGA
GTTGCATGATAAAGAAGACAGTCATAAGTGCGGCGACGATAGTCATGCCCCGCGCCCACCGGAAGGAGCT
GACTGGGTTGAAGGCTCTCAAGGGCATCGGTCGAGATCCCGGTGCCTAATGAGTGAGCTAACTTACATTA
ATTGCGTTGCGCTCACTGCCCGCTTTCCAGTCGGGAAACCTGTCGTGCCAGCTGCATTAATGAATCGGCC
AACGCGCGGGGAGAGGCGGTTTGCGTATTGGGCGCCAGGGTGGTTTTTCTTTTCACCAGTGAGACGGGCA
ACAGCTGATTGCCCTTCACCGCCTGGCCCTGAGAGAGTTGCAGCAAGCGGTCCACGCTGGTTTGCCCCAG
CAGGCGAAAATCCTGTTTGATGGTGGTTAACGGCGGGATATAACATGAGCTGTCTTCGGTATCGTCGTAT
CCCACTACCGAGATATCCGCACCAACGCGCAGCCCGGACTCGGTAATGGCGCGCATTGCGCCCAGCGCCA
TCTGATCGTTGGCAACCAGCATCGCAGTGGGAACGATGCCCTCATTCAGCATTTGCATGGTTTGTTGAAA
ACCGGACATGGCACTCCAGTCGCCTTCCCGTTCCGCTATCGGCTGAATTTGATTGCGAGTGAGATATTTA
TGCC
