>Addgene plasmid #132391 | pOlyA(WT) | depositor partial sequence | sequence record 304918 | OlyA(WT), Primer T7
ATGGCGTACGCCCAATGGGTCATCATTATCATCCACAACGTCGGATCTCAAGACGTGAAGATCAAGAACC
TCAAGGCTTCCTGGGGGAAGCTTCACGCTGACGGTGACAAAGACGCTGAAGTCTCAGCAAGCAACTACGA
AGGAAAGATCGTCAAGCCTGACGAGAAGCTCCAGATCAACGCCTCTGGCAGATCAGATGCCGCCGAAGGC
ACGACCGGAACCTTCGATCTTGTCGACCCTGCCGATGGCGACAAGCAGGTCCGCCACTTCTACTGGGACT
CTCCCTGGGGCAGCAAAACCAACACTTGGACCGTTAGCGGCTCCAACACCAAGTGGATGATCGAGTACTC
TGGGCAGAACTTGGACAGCGGTGCCCTCGGCACCATCACCGTCGACACCTTGAAGAAGGGGAACCTGGTT
CCGCGCGGCAGCGAAGGCAAAAGCGGCTGCGGCCTCGAGCACCACCACCACCACCACTGA
